>Addgene plasmid #87507 | NH-2 | addgene full sequence | sequence record 174666 | Addgene NGS Result
CTAAATTGTAAGCGTTAATATTTTGTTAAAATTCGCGTTAAATTTTTGTTAAATCAGCTCATTTTTTAAC
CAATAGGCCGAAATCGGCAAAATCCCTTATAAATCAAAAGAATAGACCGAGATAGGGTTGAGTGGCCGCT
ACAGGGCGCTCCCATTCGCCATTCAGGCTGCGCAACTGTTGGGAAGGGCGTTTCGGTGCGGGCCTCTTCG
CTATTACGCCAGCTGGCGAAAGGGGGATGTGCTGCAAGGCGATTAAGTTGGGTAACGCCAGGGTTTTCCC
AGTCACGACGTTGTAAAACGACGGCCAGTGAGCGCGACGTAATACGACTCACTATAGGGCGAATTGGCGG
AAGGCCGTCAAGGCCTAGGCGCGCCATGAGCTCGTATCCTGCAGTTAACACCAGAACAGGTCGTTGCAAT
CGCGTCGAATCACGGGGGAAAGCAAGCCCTGGAAACCGTGCAAAGGTTGTTGCCGGTTCTATGTCAGGCG
CACGGCTTAACTCCAGACCAGGTGGTACTGCAGGATACGGTACCTCTTAATTAACTGGCCTCATGGGCCT
TCCGCTCACTGCCCGCTTTCCAGTCGGGAAACCTGTCGTGCCAGCTGCATTAACATGGTCATAGCTGTTT
CCTTGCGTATTGGGCGCTCTCCGCTTCCTCGCTCACTGACTCGCTGCGCTCGGTCGTTCGGGTAAAGCCT
GGGGTGCCTAATGAGCAAAAGGCCAGCAAAAGGCCAGGAACCGTAAAAAGGCCGCGTTGCTGGCGTTTTT
CCATAGGCTCCGCCCCCCTGACGAGCATCACAAAAATCGACGCTCAAGTCAGAGGTGGCGAAACCCGACA
GGACTATAAAGATACCAGGCGTTTCCCCCTGGAAGCTCCCTCGTGCGCTCTCCTGTTCCGACCCTGCCGC
TTACCGGATACCTGTCCGCCTTTCTCCCTTCGGGAAGCGTGGCGCTTTCTCATAGCTCACGCTGTAGGTA
TCTCAGTTCGGTGTAGGTCGTTCGCTCCAAGCTGGGCTGTGTGCACGAACCCCCCGTTCAGCCCGACCGC
TGCGCCTTATCCGGTAACTATCGTCTTGAGTCCAACCCGGTAAGACACGACTTATCGCCACTGGCAGCAG
CCACTGGTAACAGGATTAGCAGAGCGAGGTATGTAGGCGGTGCTACAGAGTTCTTGAAGTGGTGGCCTAA
CTACGGCTACACTAGAAGAACAGTATTTGGTATCTGCGCTCTGCTGAAGCCAGTTACCTTCGGAAAAAGA
GTTGGTAGCTCTTGATCCGGCAAACAAACCACCGCTGGTAGCGGTGGTTTTTTTGTTTGCAAGCAGCAGA
TTACGCGCAGAAAAAAAGGATCTCAAGAAGATCCTTTGATCTTTTCTACGGGGTCTGACGCTCAGTGGAA
CGAAAACTCACGTTAAGGGATTTTGGTCATGAGATTATCAAAAAGGATCTTCACCTAGATCCTTTTAAAT
TAAAAATGAAGTTTTAAATCAATCTAAAGTATATATGAGTAAACTTGGTCTGACAGTTACCAATGCTTAA
TCAGTGAGGCACCTATCTCAGCGATCTGTCTATTTCGTTCATCCATAGTTGCCTGACTCCCCGTCGTGTA
GATAACTACGATACGGGAGGGCTTACCATCTGGCCCCAGTGCTGCAATGATACCGCGAGAACCACGCTCA
CCGGCTCCAGATTTATCAGCAATAAACCAGCCAGCCGGAAGGGCCGAGCGCAGAAGTGGTCCTGCAACTT
TATCCGCCTCCATCCAGTCTATTAATTGTTGCCGGGAAGCTAGAGTAAGTAGTTCGCCAGTTAATAGTTT
GCGCAACGTTGTTGCCATTGCTACAGGCATCGTGGTGTCACGCTCGTCGTTTGGTATGGCTTCATTCAGC
TCCGGTTCCCAACGATCAAGGCGAGTTACATGATCCCCCATGTTGTGCAAAAAAGCGGTTAGCTCCTTCG
GTCCTCCGATCGTTGTCAGAAGTAAGTTGGCCGCAGTGTTATCACTCATGGTTATGGCAGCACTGCATAA
TTCTCTTACTGTCATGCCATCCGTAAGATGCTTTTCTGTGACTGGTGAGTACTCAACCAAGTCATTCTGA
GAATAGTGTATGCGGCGACCGAGTTGCTCTTGCCCGGCGTCAATACGGGATAATACCGCGCCACATAGCA
GAACTTTAAAAGTGCTCATCATTGGAAAACGTTCTTCGGGGCGAAAACTCTCAAGGATCTTACCGCTGTT
GAGATCCAGTTCGATGTAACCCACTCGTGCACCCAACTGATCTTCAGCATCTTTTACTTTCACCAGCGTT
TCTGGGTGAGCAAAAACAGGAAGGCAAAATGCCGCAAAAAAGGGAATAAGGGCGACACGGAAATGTTGAA
TACTCATACTCTTCCTTTTTCAATATTATTGAAGCATTTATCAGGGTTATTGTCTCATGAGCGGATACAT
ATTTGAATGTATTTAGAAAAATAAACAAATAGGGGTTCCGCGCACATTTCCCCGAAAAGTGCCAC
Features (pLannotate 1.2.2; 9 found; start..end, strand, type, name):
      3..134     -  rep_origin     M13 ori (fragment): M13 bacteriophage origin of replication; arrow indicates direction of (+) strand synthesis
    155..311     -  CDS            lacZα (fragment): LacZα fragment of β-galactosidase; lacZ fragment
    320..338     +  promoter       T7 promoter: promoter for bacteriophage T7 RNA polymerase
    368..496     +  CDS            avrXa10 (fragment): AVX10_XANOO - Experimental evidence at protein level: Swiss-Prot protein existence level 1. Avirulence protein. Induces the hypersensitive response (HR)in rice plants carrying the resistance gene Xa10. Activity depends on the presence of the core repeat domains; replacement with repeat domains from other proteins (AvrBs3 of X.euvesicatoria (AC P14727) or AvrXa7 of this organism) does not elicit the HR. Probably acts as a transcription factor in its host plant (rice) to induce plant resistance or disease. From Xanthomonas oryzae pv. oryzae.
    566..613     -  CDS            lacI (fragment): lac repressor; lacI; The lac repressor binds to the lac operator to inhibit transcription in E. coli. This inhibition can be relieved by adding lactose or isopropyl-β-D-thiogalactopyranoside (IPTG).
    650..690     -  rep_origin     RSF ori (fragment): Plasmids containing the RSF 1030 origin of replication can be propagated in E. coli cells that contain additional plasmids with compatible origins.
    768..1356    -  rep_origin     ori: high-copy-number ColE1/pMB1/pBR322/pUC origin of replication
   1527..2387    -  CDS            AmpR: β-lactamase; bla; confers resistance to ampicillin, carbenicillin, and related antibiotics
   2388..2492    -  promoter       AmpR promoter: bla
