[The description below was written by a language model from this plasmid's Addgene catalogue record and pLannotate feature annotations shown in this document.]
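Description:
NH-2 is a small (about 2.5 kb) bacterial cloning plasmid built on the pMA gene-synthesis backbone. It serves as a storage and template vector for one building block of a TAL effector DNA-binding domain library. It is maintained in E. coli through a high-copy ColE1/pUC-type origin and selected with ampicillin via a β-lactamase gene driven by its native bla promoter. The remaining backbone annotations are short remnants only: partial M13 origin, lacZα, lacI and RSF origin fragments. These are unlikely to be functional in this context.

The payload is a short synthetic insert named NH-2. The feature table detects it as a roughly 130 bp segment with homology to the Xanthomonas oryzae avirulence protein AvrXa10, a natural TAL effector, which is consistent with the insert encoding approximately one TALE repeat unit. In standard TALE nomenclature, "NH" denotes a repeat-variable diresidue associated with guanine recognition, and the "2" plausibly indicates the repeat's position or fragment class in the assembly scheme. The record does not spell out either point. A T7 promoter lies just upstream of the insert, but no expression use is recorded, and the plasmid has no eukaryotic regulatory elements.

According to the record, the plasmid is used for library amplification of fragment NH-2. It therefore acts as a template from which the repeat module is amplified to prepare a collection of TALE repeat fragments. These fragments are then joined by isothermal assembly into custom TALE DNA-binding domains for designer TALENs or other TALE fusion proteins. The method used to clone the insert is not recorded.
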