Addgene plasmid #87507: NH-2
Purpose: For library amplification of fragment NH-2
Depositing lab: Steve Pollard. Depositing organization: University of Edinburgh. Publication: STAR: a simple TAL effector assembly reaction using isothermal assembly. Gogolok S, Garcia-Diaz C, Pollard SM. Sci Rep. 2016 Sep 12;6:33209. doi: 10.1038/srep33209. PubMed 27615025.
Backbone
  Vector backbone: pMA
  Backbone manufacturer: Life Technologies
  Vector type: TALEN, Synthetic Biology ; TALE DBD library preparation
Growth in bacteria
  Bacterial resistance: Ampicillin, 100 μg/mL
  Growth temperature: 37°C
  Growth strain: DH5alpha
  Copy number: High Copy
Gene/Insert
  Gene/Insert name: NH-2
  Species: Synthetic
  Cloning method: Unknown
Terms and licenses: Academic/Nonprofit Terms; Industry Terms: Not Available to Industry
How to cite: NH-2 was a gift from Steve Pollard (Addgene plasmid # 87507 ; http://n2t.net/addgene:87507 ; RRID:Addgene_87507)
