>Addgene plasmid #87507 | NH-2 | depositor partial sequence | sequence record 170664 | NH-2 RVD flanked by BciVI sites
GTATCCTGCAGTTAACACCAGAACAGGTCGTTGCAATCGCGTCGAATCACGGGGGAAAGCAAGCCCTGGA
AACCGTGCAAAGGTTGTTGCCGGTTCTATGTCAGGCGCACGGCTTAACTCCAGACCAGGTGGTACTGCAG
GATAC
